Addgene plasmid #82881: pDONR223_PIK3CA_p.E545K
Purpose: Gateway Donor vector containing PIK3CA, part of the Target Accelerator Plasmid Collection.
Depositing lab: Jesse Boehm & Matthew Meyerson & David Root. Depositing organization: Broad Institute. Publication: High-throughput Phenotyping of Lung Cancer Somatic Mutations. Berger AH, Brooks AN, Wu X, Shrestha Y, Chouinard C, Piccioni F, Bagul M, Kamburov A, Imielinski M, Hogstrom L, Zhu C, Yang X, Pantel S, Sakai R, Watson J, Kaplan N, Campbell JD, Singh S, Root DE, Narayan R, Natoli T, Lahr DL, Tirosh I, Tamayo P, Getz G, Wong B, Doench J, Subramanian A, Golub TR, Meyerson M, Boehm JS. Cancer Cell. 2016 Aug 8;30(2):214-28. doi: 10.1016/j.ccell.2016.06.022. Epub 2016 Jul 28. PubMed 27478040.
Backbone
  Vector backbone: pDONR223
  Backbone manufacturer: Invitrogen
  Vector type: Gateway Entry vector
Growth in bacteria
  Bacterial resistance: Spectinomycin, 50 μg/mL
  Growth temperature: 37°C
  Growth strain: DH5alpha
  Copy number: High Copy
Gene/Insert
  Gene/Insert name: NM_006218
  Species: H. sapiens (human)
  Mutation: E545K
  GenBank ID: NM_006218
  Entrez Gene: PIK3CA (a.k.a. CCM4, CLAPO, CLOVE, CWS5, HMH, MCAP, MCM, MCMTC, PI3K, PI3K-alpha, p110-alpha)
  Promoter: None
  Cloning method: Gateway Cloning
  Sequencing primers: 5′ M13pUC-fwd; 3′ M13-Rev
Terms and licenses: Academic/Nonprofit Terms; Industry Terms: Not Available to Industry
Depositor comments: CLOSED (stop codon immediately follows insert)
How to cite: pDONR223_PIK3CA_p.E545K was a gift from Jesse Boehm & Matthew Meyerson & David Root (Addgene plasmid # 82881 ; http://n2t.net/addgene:82881 ; RRID:Addgene_82881)
