[The description below was written by a language model from this plasmid's Addgene catalogue record and pLannotate feature annotations shown in this document.]
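Description:
pDONR223_PIK3CA_p.E545K is a Gateway entry clone built on the Invitrogen pDONR223 backbone. It carries the human PIK3CA open reading frame (reference transcript NM_006218) with the E545K substitution. PIK3CA encodes p110-alpha, the catalytic subunit of phosphoinositide 3-kinase, which converts PtdIns(4,5)P2 to PIP3 and so recruits PH-domain proteins such as AKT1 and PDPK1 to the membrane. The sequenced plasmid is 6,000 nt, with the coding sequence occupying about 3.2 kb. The insert is flanked on both sides by attL recombination sites in opposite orientations. The automated annotation labels both as attL3 variants, and they are the sites used by LR Clonase to move the insert into an attR-containing destination vector. The clone is recorded as "closed", meaning a stop codon immediately follows the insert, so it suits native or N-terminally tagged expression but not C-terminal fusions.

The plasmid is propagated in E. coli at high copy from a ColE1/pUC-type origin. Selection is with spectinomycin, conferred by the aadA (SmR) aminoglycoside adenylyltransferase gene, which lies downstream of a class 1 integron Pc promoter fragment and a short remnant of a gentamicin resistance gene. The record lists no promoter for the insert. The only nearby promoter is a T7 promoter beyond the 3′ attL site, which points back toward the insert in antisense orientation, so this construct is a shuttle clone rather than an expression vector. rrnB T1 and T2 terminators upstream insulate the cloning region from read-through transcription, and the small lacZα and lacI fragments are backbone remnants. The plasmid belongs to the Target Accelerator Plasmid Collection and was deposited in connection with a study on high-throughput phenotyping of lung cancer somatic mutations.
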