Features (pLannotate 1.2.2; 12 found; start..end, strand, type, name):
     38..74      -  CDS            lacZα (fragment): LacZα fragment of β-galactosidase; lacZ fragment
     91..186     +  protein_bind   attL3: mutant version of attL; recombination site for the Gateway® LR reaction LR Clonase™
    192..3395    +  CDS            PIK3CA: PK3CA_HUMAN - Experimental evidence at protein level: Swiss-Prot protein existence level 1. Phosphoinositide-3-kinase (PI3K) phosphorylates phosphatidylinositol (PI) and its phosphorylated derivatives at position 3 of the inositol ring to produce 3-phosphoinositides (PubMed:15135396, PubMed:23936502, PubMed:28676499). Uses ATP and PtdIns(4,5)P2 (phosphatidylinositol 4,5-bisphosphate) to generate phosphatidylinositol 3,4,5-trisphosphate (PIP3) (PubMed:15135396, PubMed:28676499). PIP3 plays a key role by recruiting PH domain- containing proteins to the membrane, including AKT1 and PDPK1, activat
   3403..3498    -  protein_bind   attL3: mutant version of attL; recombination site for the Gateway® LR reaction LR Clonase™
   3517..3535    -  promoter       T7 promoter: promoter for bacteriophage T7 RNA polymerase
   3725..3748    +  promoter       Pc promoter (fragment): intI1 (promoter lies within the coding sequence); class 1 integron promoter
   3924..3980    +  CDS            GmR (fragment): gentamycin acetyltransferase; aacC1; confers resistance to gentamycin
   3987..4778    +  CDS            SmR: aminoglycoside adenylyltransferase (Murphy, 1985); aadA; confers resistance to spectinomycin and streptomycin
   4871..5459    +  rep_origin     ori: high-copy-number ColE1/pMB1/pBR322/pUC origin of replication
   5642..5734    +  CDS            lacI (fragment): lac repressor; lacI; The lac repressor binds to the lac operator to inhibit transcription in E. coli. This inhibition can be relieved by adding lactose or isopropyl-β-D-thiogalactopyranoside (IPTG).
   5789..5816    -  terminator     rrnB T2 terminator: transcription terminator T2 from the E. coli rrnB gene
   5948..5991    +  terminator     rrnB T1 terminator: Escherichia coli rrnB; transcription terminator T1 from the E. coli rrnB gene
>Addgene plasmid #82881 | pDONR223_PIK3CA_p.E545K | addgene full sequence | sequence record 162438 | Addgene NGS Result
GGCAGTTCCCTACTCTCGCGTTAACGCTAGCATGGATGTTTTCCCAGTCACGACGTTGTAAAACGACGGC
CAGTCTTAAGCTCGGGCCCCAAATAATGATTTTATTTTGACTGATAGTGACCTGTTCGTTGCAACAAATT
GATGAGCAATGCTTTTTTATAATGCCAACTTTGTACAAAAAAGTTGGCACCATGCCTCCACGACCATCAT
CAGGTGAACTGTGGGGCATCCACTTGATGCCCCCAAGAATCCTAGTAGAATGTTTACTACCAAATGGAAT
GATAGTGACTTTAGAATGCCTCCGTGAGGCTACATTAATAACCATAAAGCATGAACTATTTAAAGAAGCA
AGAAAATACCCCCTCCATCAACTTCTTCAAGATGAATCTTCTTACATTTTCGTAAGTGTTACTCAAGAAG
CAGAAAGGGAAGAATTTTTTGATGAAACAAGACGACTTTGTGACCTTCGGCTTTTTCAACCCTTTTTAAA
AGTAATTGAACCAGTAGGCAACCGTGAAGAAAAGATCCTCAATCGAGAAATTGGTTTTGCTATCGGCATG
CCAGTGTGTGAATTTGATATGGTTAAAGATCCAGAAGTACAGGACTTCCGAAGAAATATTCTGAACGTTT
GTAAAGAAGCTGTGGATCTTAGGGACCTCAATTCACCTCATAGTAGAGCAATGTATGTCTATCCTCCAAA
TGTAGAATCTTCACCAGAATTGCCAAAGCACATATATAATAAATTAGATAAAGGGCAAATAATAGTGGTG
ATCTGGGTAATAGTTTCTCCAAATAATGACAAGCAGAAGTATACTCTGAAAATCAACCATGACTGTGTAC
CAGAACAAGTAATTGCTGAAGCAATCAGGAAAAAAACTCGAAGTATGTTGCTATCCTCTGAACAACTAAA
ACTCTGTGTTTTAGAATATCAGGGCAAGTATATTTTAAAAGTGTGTGGATGTGATGAATACTTCCTAGAA
AAATATCCTCTGAGTCAGTATAAGTATATAAGAAGCTGTATAATGCTTGGGAGGATGCCCAATTTGATGT
TGATGGCTAAAGAAAGCCTTTATTCTCAACTGCCAATGGACTGTTTTACAATGCCATCTTATTCCAGACG
CATTTCCACAGCTACACCATATATGAATGGAGAAACATCTACAAAATCCCTTTGGGTTATAAATAGTGCA
CTCAGAATAAAAATTCTTTGTGCAACCTACGTGAATGTAAATATTCGAGACATTGATAAGATCTATGTTC
GAACAGGTATCTACCATGGAGGAGAACCCTTATGTGACAATGTGAACACTCAAAGAGTACCTTGTTCCAA
TCCCAGGTGGAATGAATGGCTGAATTATGATATATACATTCCTGATCTTCCTCGTGCTGCTCGACTTTGC
CTTTCCATTTGCTCTGTTAAAGGCCGAAAGGGTGCTAAAGAGGAACACTGTCCATTGGCATGGGGAAATA
TAAACTTGTTTGATTACACAGACACTCTAGTATCTGGAAAAATGGCTTTGAATCTTTGGCCAGTACCTCA
TGGATTAGAAGATTTGCTGAACCCTATTGGTGTTACTGGATCAAATCCAAATAAAGAAACTCCATGCTTA
GAGTTGGAGTTTGACTGGTTCAGCAGTGTGGTAAAGTTCCCAGATATGTCAGTGATTGAAGAGCATGCCA
ATTGGTCTGTATCCCGAGAAGCAGGATTTAGCTATTCCCACGCAGGACTGAGTAACAGACTAGCTAGAGA
CAATGAATTAAGGGAAAATGACAAAGAACAGCTCAAAGCAATTTCTACACGAGATCCTCTCTCTGAAATC
ACTAAGCAGGAGAAAGATTTTCTATGGAGTCACAGACACTATTGTGTAACTATCCCCGAAATTCTACCCA
AATTGCTTCTGTCTGTTAAATGGAATTCTAGAGATGAAGTAGCCCAGATGTATTGCTTGGTAAAAGATTG
GCCTCCAATCAAACCTGAACAGGCTATGGAACTTCTGGACTGTAATTACCCAGATCCTATGGTTCGAGGT
TTTGCTGTTCGGTGCTTGGAAAAATATTTAACAGATGACAAACTTTCTCAGTATTTAATTCAGCTAGTAC
AGGTCCTAAAATATGAACAATATTTGGATAACTTGCTTGTGAGATTTTTACTGAAGAAAGCATTGACTAA
TCAAAGGATTGGGCACTTTTTCTTTTGGCATTTAAAATCTGAGATGCACAATAAAACAGTTAGCCAGAGG
TTTGGCCTGCTTTTGGAGTCCTATTGTCGTGCATGTGGGATGTATTTGAAGCACCTGAATAGGCAAGTCG
AGGCAATGGAAAAGCTCATTAACTTAACTGACATTCTCAAACAGGAGAAGAAGGATGAAACACAAAAGGT
ACAGATGAAGTTTTTAGTTGAGCAAATGAGGCGACCAGATTTCATGGATGCTCTACAGGGCTTTCTGTCT
CCTCTAAACCCTGCTCATCAACTAGGAAACCTCAGGCTTGAAGAGTGTCGAATTATGTCCTCTGCAAAAA
GGCCACTGTGGTTGAATTGGGAGAACCCAGACATCATGTCAGAGTTACTGTTTCAGAACAATGAGATCAT
CTTTAAAAATGGGGATGATTTACGGCAAGATATGCTAACACTTCAAATTATTCGTATTATGGAAAATATC
TGGCAAAATCAAGGTCTTGATCTTCGAATGTTACCTTATGGTTGTCTGTCAATCGGTGACTGTGTGGGAC
TTATTGAGGTGGTGCGAAATTCTCACACTATTATGCAAATTCAGTGCAAAGGCGGCTTGAAAGGTGCACT
GCAGTTCAACAGCCACACACTACATCAGTGGCTCAAAGACAAGAACAAAGGAGAAATATATGATGCAGCC
ATTGACCTGTTTACACGTTCATGTGCTGGATACTGTGTAGCTACCTTCATTTTGGGAATTGGAGATCGTC
ACAATAGTAACATCATGGTGAAAGACGATGGACAACTGTTTCATATAGATTTTGGACACTTTTTGGATCA
CAAGAAGAAAAAATTTGGTTATAAACGAGAACGTGTGCCATTTGTTTTGACACAGGATTTCTTAATAGTG
ATTAGTAAAGGAGCCCAAGAATGCACAAAGACAAGAGAATTTGAGAGGTTTCAGGAGATGTGTTACAAGG
CTTATCTAGCTATTCGACAGCATGCCAATCTCTTCATAAATCTTTTCTCAATGATGCTTGGCTCTGGAAT
GCCAGAACTACAATCTTTTGATGACATTGCATACATTCGAAAGACCCTAGCCTTAGATAAAACTGAGCAA
GAGGCTTTGGAGTATTTCATGAAACAAATGAATGATGCACATCATGGTGGCTGGACAACAAAAATGGATT
GGATCTTCCACACAATTAAACAGCATGCATTGAACTGATTGCCAACTTTCTTGTACAAAGTTGGCATTAT
AAGAAAGCATTGCTTATCAATTTGTTGCAACGAACAGGTCACTATCAGTCAAAATAAAATCATTATTTGC
CATCCAGCTGATATCCCCTATAGTGAGTCGTATTACATGGTCATAGCTGTTTCCTGGCAGCTCTGGCCCG
TGTCTCAAAATCTCTGATGTTACATTGCACAAGATAAAAATATATCATCATGCCTCCTCTAGACCAGCCA
GGACAGAAATGCCTCGACTTCGCTGCTACCCAAGGTTGCCGGGTGACGCACACCGTGGAAACGGATGAAG
GCACGAACCCAGTGGACATAAGCCTGTTCGGTTCGTAAGCTGTAATGCAAGTAGCGTATGCGCTCACGCA
ACTGGTCCAGAACCTTGACCGAACGCAGCGGTGGTAACGGCGCAGTGGCGGTTTTCATGGCTTGTTATGA
CTGTTTTTTTGGGGTACAGTCTATGCCTCGGGCATCCAAGCAGCAAGCGCGTTACGCCGTGGGTCGATGT
TTGATGTTATGGAGCAGCAACGATGTTACGCAGCAGGGCAGTCGCCCTAAAACAAAGTTAAACATTATGA
GGGAAGCGGTGATCGCCGAAGTATCGACTCAACTATCAGAGGTAGTTGGCGTCATCGAGCGCCATCTCGA
ACCGACGTTGCTGGCCGTACATTTGTACGGCTCCGCAGTGGATGGCGGCCTGAAGCCACACAGTGATATT
GATTTGCTGGTTACGGTGACCGTAAGGCTTGATGAAACAACGCGGCGAGCTTTGATCAACGACCTTTTGG
AAACTTCGGCTTCCCCTGGAGAGAGCGAGATTCTCCGCGCTGTAGAAGTCACCATTGTTGTGCACGACGA
CATCATTCCGTGGCGTTATCCAGCTAAGCGCGAACTGCAATTTGGAGAATGGCAGCGCAATGACATTCTT
GCAGGTATCTTCGAGCCAGCCACGATCGACATTGATCTGGCTATCTTGCTGACAAAAGCAAGAGAACATA
GCGTTGCCTTGGTAGGTCCAGCGGCGGAGGAACTCTTTGATCCGGTTCCTGAACAGGATCTATTTGAGGC
GCTAAATGAAACCTTAACGCTATGGAACTCGCCGCCCGACTGGGCTGGCGATGAGCGAAATGTAGTGCTT
ACGTTGTCCCGCATTTGGTACAGCGCAGTAACCGGCAAAATCGCGCCGAAGGATGTCGCTGCCGACTGGG
CAATGGAGCGCCTGCCGGCCCAGTATCAGCCCGTCATACTTGAAGCTAGACAGGCTTATCTTGGACAAGA
AGAAGATCGCTTGGCCTCGCGCGCAGATCAGTTGGAAGAATTTGTCCACTACGTGAAAGGCGAGATCACC
AAGGTAGTCGGCAAATAACCCTCGAGCCACCCATGACCAAAATCCCTTAACGTGAGTTACGCGTCGTTCC
ACTGAGCGTCAGACCCCGTAGAAAAGATCAAAGGATCTTCTTGAGATCCTTTTTTTCTGCGCGTAATCTG
CTGCTTGCAAACAAAAAAACCACCGCTACCAGCGGTGGTTTGTTTGCCGGATCAAGAGCTACCAACTCTT
TTTCCGAAGGTAACTGGCTTCAGCAGAGCGCAGATACCAAATACTGTTCTTCTAGTGTAGCCGTAGTTAG
GCCACCACTTCAAGAACTCTGTAGCACCGCCTACATACCTCGCTCTGCTAATCCTGTTACCAGTGGCTGC
TGCCAGTGGCGATAAGTCGTGTCTTACCGGGTTGGACTCAAGACGATAGTTACCGGATAAGGCGCAGCGG
TCGGGCTGAACGGGGGGTTCGTGCACACAGCCCAGCTTGGAGCGAACGACCTACACCGAACTGAGATACC
TACAGCGTGAGCTATGAGAAAGCGCCACGCTTCCCGAAGGGAGAAAGGCGGACAGGTATCCGGTAAGCGG
CAGGGTCGGAACAGGAGAGCGCACGAGGGAGCTTCCAGGGGGAAACGCCTGGTATCTTTATAGTCCTGTC
GGGTTTCGCCACCTCTGACTTGAGCGTCGATTTTTGTGATGCTCGTCAGGGGGGCGGAGCCTATGGAAAA
ACGCCAGCAACGCGGCCTTTTTACGGTTCCTGGCCTTTTGCTGGCCTTTTGCTCACATGTTCTTTCCTGC
GTTATCCCCTGATTCTGTGGATAACCGTATTACCGCCTTTGAGTGAGCTGATACCGCTCGCCGCAGCCGA
ACGACCGAGCGCAGCGAGTCAGTGAGCGAGGAAGCGGAAGAGCGCCCAATACGCAAACCGCCTCTCCCCG
CGCGTTGGCCGATTCATTAATGCAGCTGGCACGACAGGTTTCCCGACTGGAAAGCGGGCAGTGAGCGCAA
CGCAATTAATACGCGTACCGCTAGCCAGGAAGAGTTTGTAGAAACGCAAAAAGGCCATCCGTCAGGATGG
CCTTCTGCTTAGTTTGATGCCTGGCAGTTTATGGCGGGCGTCCTGCCCGCCACCCTCCGGGCCGTTGCTT
CACAACGTTCAAATCCGCTCCCGGCGGATTTGTCCTACTCAGGAGAGCGTTCACCGACAAACAACAGATA
AAACGAAAGGCCCAGTCTTCCGACTGAGCCTTTCGTTTTATTTGATGCCT
