>Addgene plasmid #82881 | pDONR223_PIK3CA_p.E545K | depositor partial sequence | sequence record 157607 | Insert sequence
ATGCCTCCACGACCATCATCAGGTGAACTGTGGGGCATCCACTTGATGCCCCCAAGAATCCTAGTAGAAT
GTTTACTACCAAATGGAATGATAGTGACTTTAGAATGCCTCCGTGAGGCTACATTAATAACCATAAAGCA
TGAACTATTTAAAGAAGCAAGAAAATACCCCCTCCATCAACTTCTTCAAGATGAATCTTCTTACATTTTC
GTAAGTGTTACTCAAGAAGCAGAAAGGGAAGAATTTTTTGATGAAACAAGACGACTTTGTGACCTTCGGC
TTTTTCAACCCTTTTTAAAAGTAATTGAACCAGTAGGCAACCGTGAAGAAAAGATCCTCAATCGAGAAAT
TGGTTTTGCTATCGGCATGCCAGTGTGTGAATTTGATATGGTTAAAGATCCAGAAGTACAGGACTTCCGA
AGAAATATTCTGAACGTTTGTAAAGAAGCTGTGGATCTTAGGGACCTCAATTCACCTCATAGTAGAGCAA
TGTATGTCTATCCTCCAAATGTAGAATCTTCACCAGAATTGCCAAAGCACATATATAATAAATTAGATAA
AGGGCAAATAATAGTGGTGATCTGGGTAATAGTTTCTCCAAATAATGACAAGCAGAAGTATACTCTGAAA
ATCAACCATGACTGTGTACCAGAACAAGTAATTGCTGAAGCAATCAGGAAAAAAACTCGAAGTATGTTGC
TATCCTCTGAACAACTAAAACTCTGTGTTTTAGAATATCAGGGCAAGTATATTTTAAAAGTGTGTGGATG
TGATGAATACTTCCTAGAAAAATATCCTCTGAGTCAGTATAAGTATATAAGAAGCTGTATAATGCTTGGG
AGGATGCCCAATTTGATGTTGATGGCTAAAGAAAGCCTTTATTCTCAACTGCCAATGGACTGTTTTACAA
TGCCATCTTATTCCAGACGCATTTCCACAGCTACACCATATATGAATGGAGAAACATCTACAAAATCCCT
TTGGGTTATAAATAGTGCACTCAGAATAAAAATTCTTTGTGCAACCTACGTGAATGTAAATATTCGAGAC
ATTGATAAGATCTATGTTCGAACAGGTATCTACCATGGAGGAGAACCCTTATGTGACAATGTGAACACTC
AAAGAGTACCTTGTTCCAATCCCAGGTGGAATGAATGGCTGAATTATGATATATACATTCCTGATCTTCC
TCGTGCTGCTCGACTTTGCCTTTCCATTTGCTCTGTTAAAGGCCGAAAGGGTGCTAAAGAGGAACACTGT
CCATTGGCATGGGGAAATATAAACTTGTTTGATTACACAGACACTCTAGTATCTGGAAAAATGGCTTTGA
ATCTTTGGCCAGTACCTCATGGATTAGAAGATTTGCTGAACCCTATTGGTGTTACTGGATCAAATCCAAA
TAAAGAAACTCCATGCTTAGAGTTGGAGTTTGACTGGTTCAGCAGTGTGGTAAAGTTCCCAGATATGTCA
GTGATTGAAGAGCATGCCAATTGGTCTGTATCCCGAGAAGCAGGATTTAGCTATTCCCACGCAGGACTGA
GTAACAGACTAGCTAGAGACAATGAATTAAGGGAAAATGACAAAGAACAGCTCAAAGCAATTTCTACACG
AGATCCTCTCTCTGAAATCACTAAGCAGGAGAAAGATTTTCTATGGAGTCACAGACACTATTGTGTAACT
ATCCCCGAAATTCTACCCAAATTGCTTCTGTCTGTTAAATGGAATTCTAGAGATGAAGTAGCCCAGATGT
ATTGCTTGGTAAAAGATTGGCCTCCAATCAAACCTGAACAGGCTATGGAACTTCTGGACTGTAATTACCC
AGATCCTATGGTTCGAGGTTTTGCTGTTCGGTGCTTGGAAAAATATTTAACAGATGACAAACTTTCTCAG
TATTTAATTCAGCTAGTACAGGTCCTAAAATATGAACAATATTTGGATAACTTGCTTGTGAGATTTTTAC
TGAAGAAAGCATTGACTAATCAAAGGATTGGGCACTTTTTCTTTTGGCATTTAAAATCTGAGATGCACAA
TAAAACAGTTAGCCAGAGGTTTGGCCTGCTTTTGGAGTCCTATTGTCGTGCATGTGGGATGTATTTGAAG
CACCTGAATAGGCAAGTCGAGGCAATGGAAAAGCTCATTAACTTAACTGACATTCTCAAACAGGAGAAGA
AGGATGAAACACAAAAGGTACAGATGAAGTTTTTAGTTGAGCAAATGAGGCGACCAGATTTCATGGATGC
TCTACAGGGCTTTCTGTCTCCTCTAAACCCTGCTCATCAACTAGGAAACCTCAGGCTTGAAGAGTGTCGA
ATTATGTCCTCTGCAAAAAGGCCACTGTGGTTGAATTGGGAGAACCCAGACATCATGTCAGAGTTACTGT
TTCAGAACAATGAGATCATCTTTAAAAATGGGGATGATTTACGGCAAGATATGCTAACACTTCAAATTAT
TCGTATTATGGAAAATATCTGGCAAAATCAAGGTCTTGATCTTCGAATGTTACCTTATGGTTGTCTGTCA
ATCGGTGACTGTGTGGGACTTATTGAGGTGGTGCGAAATTCTCACACTATTATGCAAATTCAGTGCAAAG
GCGGCTTGAAAGGTGCACTGCAGTTCAACAGCCACACACTACATCAGTGGCTCAAAGACAAGAACAAAGG
AGAAATATATGATGCAGCCATTGACCTGTTTACACGTTCATGTGCTGGATACTGTGTAGCTACCTTCATT
TTGGGAATTGGAGATCGTCACAATAGTAACATCATGGTGAAAGACGATGGACAACTGTTTCATATAGATT
TTGGACACTTTTTGGATCACAAGAAGAAAAAATTTGGTTATAAACGAGAACGTGTGCCATTTGTTTTGAC
ACAGGATTTCTTAATAGTGATTAGTAAAGGAGCCCAAGAATGCACAAAGACAAGAGAATTTGAGAGGTTT
CAGGAGATGTGTTACAAGGCTTATCTAGCTATTCGACAGCATGCCAATCTCTTCATAAATCTTTTCTCAA
TGATGCTTGGCTCTGGAATGCCAGAACTACAATCTTTTGATGACATTGCATACATTCGAAAGACCCTAGC
CTTAGATAAAACTGAGCAAGAGGCTTTGGAGTATTTCATGAAACAAATGAATGATGCACATCATGGTGGC
TGGACAACAAAAATGGATTGGATCTTCCACACAATTAAACAGCATGCATTGAACTGA
